Addgene plasmid #207752: qTAG-N-Puro-mNeon-ACTB
Purpose: Donor template for Puro-2A-mNeon insertion into the N-terminus of the ACTB locus for actin visualization. To be co-transfected with sgRNA plasmid px330-PITCh-ACTB Addgene #207748
Depositing lab: Laurence Pelletier. Publication: qTAG: an adaptable plasmid scaffold for CRISPR-based endogenous tagging. Philip R, Sharma A, Matellan L, Erpf AC, Hsu WH, Tkach JM, Wyatt HDM, Pelletier L. EMBO J. 2024 Dec 12. doi: 10.1038/s44318-024-00337-5. PubMed 39668248.
Backbone
  Vector backbone: pUC19
  Backbone manufacturer: Invitrogen
  Backbone size w/o insert (bp): 2686
  Vector type: Mammalian Expression, CRISPR ; Donor Template
  Selectable markers: Puromycin
Growth in bacteria
  Bacterial resistance: Ampicillin, 100 μg/mL
  Growth temperature: 37°C
  Growth strain: DH5alpha
  Copy number: High Copy
Gene/Insert
  Gene/Insert name: ACTB Homology Arms flanking a Puro-mNeon Cassette (alt name: ACTB)
  Species: H. sapiens (human)
  Insert size (bp): 3360
  Entrez Gene: ACTB (a.k.a. BKRNS, BNS, BRWS1, CSMH, DDS1, PS1TP5BP1, THC8)
  Cloning method: Unknown
  Sequencing primers: 5′ CTGCAAGGCGATTAAGTTGGGTAAC; 3′ GGCTCGTATGTTGTGTGGAATTGT
Terms and licenses: Academic/Nonprofit Terms; Industry Terms: Not Available to Industry
Depositor comments: To be co-transfected with sgRNA plasmid px330-PITCh-ACTB https://www.addgene.org/207748 . Please visit https://www.biorxiv.org/content/10.1101/2023.11.01.565029v3 for bioRxiv preprint.
How to cite: qTAG-N-Puro-mNeon-ACTB was a gift from Laurence Pelletier (Addgene plasmid # 207752 ; http://n2t.net/addgene:207752 ; RRID:Addgene_207752)
