[The description below was written by a language model from this plasmid's Addgene catalogue record and pLannotate feature annotations shown in this document.]
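Description:
qTAG-N-Puro-mNeon-ACTB is a CRISPR homology donor plasmid built on the pUC19 backbone, designed to tag the endogenous human ACTB (β-actin) gene at its N-terminus with the green/yellow fluorescent protein mNeonGreen. It is propagated in E. coli as a high-copy plasmid through the ColE1/pUC origin and selected with ampicillin via the β-lactamase gene and its promoter. Remnants of the pUC19 cloning region (lacZα fragment, lac promoter, lac operator and CAP site) flank the insert.

The roughly 3.4 kb insert consists of ACTB homology arms surrounding a Puro-2A-mNeon cassette. In the annotated sequence, the puromycin N-acetyltransferase coding sequence is bracketed by the mutant Cre recognition sites lox71 and lox66, followed by mNeonGreen and then by sequence matching actin coding regions. The latter were labelled by homology to bovine and plant actins, but they correspond to the human ACTB right homology arm, with the gap between the two hits presumably being intronic sequence. No mammalian promoter is annotated in the cassette, which is consistent with expression depending on in-frame integration at the ACTB locus. The 2A element named in the record, though not annotated in the table, would then separate the resistance protein from the mNeonGreen-actin fusion. The lox71/lox66 pair flanking the marker would allow Cre-mediated removal of the puromycin gene after selection, although the record does not state this use explicitly.

The plasmid is meant to be co-transfected with a companion px330-PITCh-ACTB plasmid supplying the ACTB-targeting sgRNA. Edited cells are enriched with puromycin and used to visualise actin expressed from its native locus.
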