Features (pLannotate 1.2.2; 16 found; start..end, strand, type, name):
    137..236     +  misc_feature   bom (fragment): basis of mobility region from pBR322
    242..399     -  CDS            lacZα (fragment): LacZα fragment of β-galactosidase; lacZ fragment
   1401..1434    +  protein_bind   lox71: Left element (LE) mutant of loxP (Araki et al., 2010). Cre-mediated recombination occurs in the 8-bp core sequence (GCATACAT). Cre recombinase
   1443..2039    +  CDS            PuroR (fragment): puromycin N-acetyltransferase; pac from Streptomyces; confers resistance to puromycin
   2112..2145    +  protein_bind   lox66: Right element (RE) mutant of loxP (Araki et al., 2010). Cre-mediated recombination occurs in the 8-bp core sequence (GCATACAT). Cre recombinase
   2220..2927    +  CDS            mNeonGreen: mNeonGreen is a basic (constitutively fluorescent) green/yellow fluorescent protein published in 2013, derived from Branchiostoma lanceolatum. It is reported to be a very rapidly-maturing monomer with moderate acid sensitivity.
   2961..3134    +  CDS            ACTB (fragment): ACTB_BOVIN - Experimental evidence at protein level: Swiss-Prot protein existence level 1. Actin is a highly conserved protein that polymerizes to produce filaments that form cross-linked networks in the cytoplasm of cells. Actin exists in both monomeric (G-actin) and polymeric (F-actin) forms, both forms playing key functions, such as cell motility and contraction. In addition to their role in the cytoplasmic cytoskeleton, G- and F-actin also localize in the nucleus, and regulate gene transcription and motility and repair of damaged DNA. From Bos taurus (Bovine).
   3296..3430    +  CDS            ACT1_PSEMZ: Experimental evidence at protein level: Swiss-Prot protein existence level 1. Actins are highly conserved proteins that are involved in various types of cell motility and are ubiquitously expressed in all eukaryotic cells. Essential component of cell cytoskeleton; plays an important role in cytoplasmic streaming, cell shape determination, cell division, organelle movement and extension growth (By similarity). From Pseudotsuga menziesii (Douglas-fir) (Abies menziesii).
   3804..3820    -  protein_bind   lac operator: The lac repressor binds to the lac operator to inhibit transcription in E. coli. This inhibition can be relieved by adding lactose or isopropyl-β-D-thiogalactopyranoside (IPTG). lac repressor encoded by lacI
   3828..3858    -  promoter       lac promoter: promoter for the E. coli lac operon
   3873..3894    -  protein_bind   CAP binding site: CAP binding activates transcription in the presence of cAMP. E. coli catabolite activator protein
   3907..3999    -  CDS            lacI (fragment): lac repressor; lacI; The lac repressor binds to the lac operator to inhibit transcription in E. coli. This inhibition can be relieved by adding lactose or isopropyl-β-D-thiogalactopyranoside (IPTG).
   4182..4770    -  rep_origin     ori: high-copy-number ColE1/pMB1/pBR322/pUC origin of replication
   4941..5801    -  CDS            AmpR: β-lactamase; bla; confers resistance to ampicillin, carbenicillin, and related antibiotics
   5802..5906    -  promoter       AmpR promoter: bla
   6001..35      +  CDS            rop (fragment) (across the origin): Rop protein, which maintains plasmids at low copy number; rop
>Addgene plasmid #207752 | qTAG-N-Puro-mNeon-ACTB | addgene full sequence | sequence record 414897 | Addgene NGS Result
TCGCGCGTTTCGGTGATGACGGTGAAAACCTCTGACACATGCAGCTCCCGGAGACGGTCACAGCTTGTCT
GTAAGCGGATGCCGGGAGCAGACAAGCCCGTCAGGGCGCGTCAGCGGGTGTTGGCGGGTGTCGGGGCTGG
CTTAACTATGCGGCATCAGAGCAGATTGTACTGAGAGTGCACCATATGCGGTGTGAAATACCGCACAGAT
GCGTAAGGAGAAAATACCGCATCAGGCGCCATTCGCCATTCAGGCTGCGCAACTGTTGGGAAGGGCGATC
GGTGCGGGCCTCTTCGCTATTACGCCAGCTGGCGAAAGGGGGATGTGCTGCAAGGCGATTAAGTTGGGTA
ACGCCAGGGTTTTCCCAGTCACGACGTTGTAAAACGACGGCCAGTGAATTCCCTATAAAACCCAGCGGCG
CGACGCGCCACCACCGCCGAGACCGCGTCCGCCCCGCGAGCACAGAGCCTCGCCTTTGCCGATCCGCCGC
CCGTCCACACCCGCCGCCAGGTAAGCCCGGCCAGCCGACCGGGGCAGGCGGCTCACGGCCCGGCCGCAGG
CGGCCGCGGCCCCTTCGCCCGTGCAGAGCCGCCGTCTGGGCCGCAGCGGGGGGCGCATGGGGGGGGAACC
GGACCGCCGTGGGGGGCGCGGGAGAAGCCCCTGGGCCTCCGGAGATGGGGGACACCCCACGCCAGTTCGG
AGGCGCGAGGCCGCGCTCGGGAGGCGCGCTCCGGGGGTGCCGCTCTCGGGGCGGGGGCAACCGGCGGGGT
CTTTGTCTGAGCCGGGCTCTTGCCAATGGGGATCGCAGGGTGGGCGCGGCGGAGCCCCCGCCAGGCCCGG
TGGGGGCTGGGGCGCCATTGCGCGTGCGCGCTGGTCCTTTGGGCGCTAACTGCGTGCGCGCTGGGAATTG
GCGCTAATTGCGCGTGCGCGCTGGGACTCAAGGCGCTAACTGCGCGTGCGTTCTGGGGCCCGGGGTGCCG
CGGCCTGGGCTGGGGCGAAGGCGGGCTCGGCCGGAAGGGGTGGGGTCGCCGCGGCTCCCGGGCGCTTGCG
CGCACTTCCTGCCCGAGCCGCTGGCCGCCCGAGGGTGTGGCCGCTGCGTGCGCGCGCGCCGACCCGGCGC
TGTTTGAACCGGGCGGAGGCGGGGCTGGCGCCCGGTTGGGAGGGGGTTGGGGCCTGGCTTCCTGCCGCGC
GCCGCGGGGACGCCTCCGACCAGTGTTTGCCTTTTATGGTAATAACGCGGCCGGCCCGGCTTCCTTTGTC
CCCAATCTGGGCGCGCGCCGGCGCCCCCTGGCGGCCTAAGGACTCGGCGCGCCGGAAGTGGCCAGGGCGG
GGGCGACCTCGGCTCACAGCGCGCCCGGCTATTCTCGCAACTGACAATGGGCAAGAGCAAGACCGGTAGC
TACCGTTCGTATAGCATACATTATACGAAGTTATCTGCTAGCATGACCGAGTACAAGCCCACGGTGCGCC
TCGCCACCCGCGACGACGTCCCCAGGGCCGTACGCACCCTCGCCGCCGCGTTCGCCGACTACCCCGCCAC
GCGCCACACCGTCGATCCGGACCGCCACATCGAGCGGGTCACCGAGCTGCAAGAACTCTTCCTCACGCGC
GTCGGGCTCGACATCGGCAAGGTGTGGGTCGCGGACGACGGCGCCGCGGTGGCGGTCTGGACCACGCCGG
AGAGCGTCGAAGCGGGGGCGGTGTTCGCCGAGATCGGCCCGCGCATGGCCGAGTTGAGCGGTTCCCGGCT
GGCCGCGCAGCAACAGATGGAAGGCCTCCTGGCGCCGCACCGGCCCAAGGAGCCCGCGTGGTTCCTGGCC
ACCGTCGGCGTCTCGCCCGACCACCAGGGCAAGGGTCTGGGCAGCGCCGTCGTGCTCCCCGGAGTGGAGG
CGGCCGAGCGCGCCGGGGTGCCCGCCTTCCTGGAGACCTCCGCGCCCCGCAACCTCCCCTTCTACGAGCG
GCTCGGCTTCACCGTCACCGCCGACGTCGAGGTGCCCGAAGGACCGCGCACCTGGTGCATGACCCGCAAG
CCCGGTGCCGGATCCGGAGCTACTAACTTCAGCCTGCTGAAGCAGGCCGGAGACGTGGAGGAGAACCCTG
GACCTTCTAGAATAACTTCGTATAGCATACATTATACGAACGGTAGCACGCGTTACCCCTACGACGTGCC
CGACTACGCCGGCTATCCGTATGATGTCCCGGACTATGCAGGAAGCGGAATGGTGAGCAAGGGCGAGGAG
GATAACATGGCCTCTCTCCCAGCGACACATGAGTTACACATCTTTGGCTCCATCAACGGTGTGGACTTTG
ACATGGTGGGTCAGGGCACCGGCAATCCAAATGATGGTTATGAGGAGTTAAACCTGAAGTCCACCAAGGG
TGACCTCCAGTTCTCCCCCTGGATTCTGGTCCCTCATATCGGGTATGGCTTCCATCAGTACCTGCCCTAC
CCTGACGGGATGTCGCCTTTCCAGGCCGCCATGGTAGATGGCTCCGGATACCAAGTCCATCGCACAATGC
AGTTTGAAGATGGTGCCTCCCTTACTGTTAACTACCGCTACACCTACGAGGGAAGCCACATCAAAGGAGA
GGCCCAGGTGAAGGGGACTGGTTTCCCTGCTGACGGTCCTGTGATGACCAACTCGCTGACCGCTGCGGAC
TGGTGCAGGTCGAAGAAGACTTACCCCAACGACAAAACCATCATCAGTACCTTTAAGTGGAGTTACACCA
CTGGAAATGGCAAGCGCTACCGGAGCACTGCGCGGACCACCTACACCTTTGCCAAGCCAATGGCGGCTAA
CTATCTGAAGAACCAGCCGATGTACGTGTTCCGTAAGACGGAGCTCAAGCACTCCAAGACCGAGCTCAAC
TTCAAGGAGTGGCAAAAGGCCTTTACCGATGTGATGGGCATGGACGAGCTGTACAAGCTCGAGGGAGGAA
GCGGAGGATCTGGCGGTACCGATGATGATATCGCAGCGCTCGTCGTCGACAACGGCTCCGGCATGTGCAA
GGCCGGCTTCGCGGGCGACGATGCCCCCCGGGCCGTCTTCCCCTCCATCGTGGGGCGCCCCAGGCACCAG
GTAGGGGAGCTGGCTGGGTGGGGCAGCCCCGGGAGCGGGCGGGAGGCAAGGGCGCTTTCTCTGCACAGGA
GCCTCCCGGTTTCCGGGGTGGGGGCTGCGCCCGTGCTCAGGGCTTCTTGTCCTTTCCTTCCCAGGGCGTG
ATGGTGGGCATGGGTCAGAAGGATTCCTATGTGGGCGACGAGGCCCAGAGCAAGAGAGGCATCCTCACCC
TGAAGTACCCCATCGAGCACGGCATCGTCACCAACTGGGACGACATGGAGAAAATCTGGCACCACACCTT
CTACAATGAGCTGCGTGTGGCTCCCGAGGAGCACCCCGTGCTGCTGACCGAGGCCCCCCTGAACCCCAAG
GCCAACCGCGAGAAGATGACCCAGGTGAGTGGCCCGCTACCTCTTCTGGTGGCCGCCTCCCTCCTTCCTG
GCCTCCCGGAGCTGCGCCCTTTCTCACTGGTTCTCTCTTCTGCCGTTTTCCGTAGGACTCTCTTCTCTGA
CCTGAGTCTCCTTTGGAACTCTGCAGGTTCTATTTGCTTTTTCCCAGATGAGCTCTTTTTCTGGTGTTTG
TCTCTCTGACTAGGTGTCTAAGACAGTGTTGTGGGTGTAGGTACTAACACTGGCTCGTGTGACAAGGCCA
TGAGGCTGGTGTAAAGCGGCCTTGGAGTGTGTATTAAGTAGGCGCACAGTAAAGCTTGGCGTAATCATGG
TCATAGCTGTTTCCTGTGTGAAATTGTTATCCGCTCACAATTCCACACAACATACGAGCCGGAAGCATAA
AGTGTAAAGCCTGGGGTGCCTAATGAGTGAGCTAACTCACATTAATTGCGTTGCGCTCACTGCCCGCTTT
CCAGTCGGGAAACCTGTCGTGCCAGCTGCATTAATGAATCGGCCAACGCGCGGGGAGAGGCGGTTTGCGT
ATTGGGCGCTCTTCCGCTTCCTCGCTCACTGACTCGCTGCGCTCGGTCGTTCGGCTGCGGCGAGCGGTAT
CAGCTCACTCAAAGGCGGTAATACGGTTATCCACAGAATCAGGGGATAACGCAGGAAAGAACATGTGAGC
AAAAGGCCAGCAAAAGGCCAGGAACCGTAAAAAGGCCGCGTTGCTGGCGTTTTTCCATAGGCTCCGCCCC
CCTGACGAGCATCACAAAAATCGACGCTCAAGTCAGAGGTGGCGAAACCCGACAGGACTATAAAGATACC
AGGCGTTTCCCCCTGGAAGCTCCCTCGTGCGCTCTCCTGTTCCGACCCTGCCGCTTACCGGATACCTGTC
CGCCTTTCTCCCTTCGGGAAGCGTGGCGCTTTCTCATAGCTCACGCTGTAGGTATCTCAGTTCGGTGTAG
GTCGTTCGCTCCAAGCTGGGCTGTGTGCACGAACCCCCCGTTCAGCCCGACCGCTGCGCCTTATCCGGTA
ACTATCGTCTTGAGTCCAACCCGGTAAGACACGACTTATCGCCACTGGCAGCAGCCACTGGTAACAGGAT
TAGCAGAGCGAGGTATGTAGGCGGTGCTACAGAGTTCTTGAAGTGGTGGCCTAACTACGGCTACACTAGA
AGAACAGTATTTGGTATCTGCGCTCTGCTGAAGCCAGTTACCTTCGGAAAAAGAGTTGGTAGCTCTTGAT
CCGGCAAACAAACCACCGCTGGTAGCGGTGGTTTTTTTGTTTGCAAGCAGCAGATTACGCGCAGAAAAAA
AGGATCTCAAGAAGATCCTTTGATCTTTTCTACGGGGTCTGACGCTCAGTGGAACGAAAACTCACGTTAA
GGGATTTTGGTCATGAGATTATCAAAAAGGATCTTCACCTAGATCCTTTTAAATTAAAAATGAAGTTTTA
AATCAATCTAAAGTATATATGAGTAAACTTGGTCTGACAGTTACCAATGCTTAATCAGTGAGGCACCTAT
CTCAGCGATCTGTCTATTTCGTTCATCCATAGTTGCCTGACTCCCCGTCGTGTAGATAACTACGATACGG
GAGGGCTTACCATCTGGCCCCAGTGCTGCAATGATACCGCGAGACCCACGCTCACCGGCTCCAGATTTAT
CAGCAATAAACCAGCCAGCCGGAAGGGCCGAGCGCAGAAGTGGTCCTGCAACTTTATCCGCCTCCATCCA
GTCTATTAATTGTTGCCGGGAAGCTAGAGTAAGTAGTTCGCCAGTTAATAGTTTGCGCAACGTTGTTGCC
ATTGCTACAGGCATCGTGGTGTCACGCTCGTCGTTTGGTATGGCTTCATTCAGCTCCGGTTCCCAACGAT
CAAGGCGAGTTACATGATCCCCCATGTTGTGCAAAAAAGCGGTTAGCTCCTTCGGTCCTCCGATCGTTGT
CAGAAGTAAGTTGGCCGCAGTGTTATCACTCATGGTTATGGCAGCACTGCATAATTCTCTTACTGTCATG
CCATCCGTAAGATGCTTTTCTGTGACTGGTGAGTACTCAACCAAGTCATTCTGAGAATAGTGTATGCGGC
GACCGAGTTGCTCTTGCCCGGCGTCAATACGGGATAATACCGCGCCACATAGCAGAACTTTAAAAGTGCT
CATCATTGGAAAACGTTCTTCGGGGCGAAAACTCTCAAGGATCTTACCGCTGTTGAGATCCAGTTCGATG
TAACCCACTCGTGCACCCAACTGATCTTCAGCATCTTTTACTTTCACCAGCGTTTCTGGGTGAGCAAAAA
CAGGAAGGCAAAATGCCGCAAAAAAGGGAATAAGGGCGACACGGAAATGTTGAATACTCATACTCTTCCT
TTTTCAATATTATTGAAGCATTTATCAGGGTTATTGTCTCATGAGCGGATACATATTTGAATGTATTTAG
AAAAATAAACAAATAGGGGTTCCGCGCACATTTCCCCGAAAAGTGCCACCTGACGTCTAAGAAACCATTA
TTATCATGACATTAACCTATAAAAATAGGCGTATCACGAGGCCCTTTCGTC
